>Addgene plasmid #121546 | pAAV-EF1-fDIO-mNeon-WPRE-PolyA | addgene full sequence | sequence record 308125 | Addgene NGS Result
CGCTCGCTCACTGAGGCCGCCCGGGCGTCGGGCGACCTTTGGTCGCCCGGCCTCAGTGAGCGAGCGAGCG
CGCAGAGAGGGAGTGGCCAACTCCATCACTAGGGGTTCCTGCGGCCGCACGCGTAAGGATCTGCGATCGC
TCCGGTGCCCGTCAGTGGGCAGAGCGCACATCGCCCACAGTCCCCGAGAAGTTGGGGGGAGGGGTCGGCA
ATTGAACGGGTGCCTAGAGAAGGTGGCGCGGGGTAAACTGGGAAAGTGATGTCGTGTACTGGCTCCGCCT
TTTTCCCGAGGGTGGGGGAGAACCGTATATAAGTGCAGTAGTCGCCGTGAACGTTCTTTTTCGCAACGGG
TTTGCCGCCAGAACACAGCTGAAGCTTCGAGGGGCTCGCATCTCTCCTTCACGCGCCCGCCGCCCTACCT
GAGGCCGCCATCCACGCCGGTTGAGTCGCGTTCTGCCGCCTCCCGCCTGTGGTGCCTCCTGAACTGCGTC
CGCCGTCTAGGTAAGTTTAAAGCTCAGGTCGAGACCGGGCCTTTGTCCGGCGCTCCCTTGGAGCCTACCT
AGACTCAGCCGGCTCTCCACGCTTTGCCTGACCCTGCTTGCTCAACTCTACGTCTTTGTTTCGTTTTCTG
TTCTGCGCCGTTACAGATCCAAGCTGTGACCGGCGCCTACGGATCCTCTAGAGTCGACTCCGGAGAAGTT
CCTATTCTCTAGAAAGTATAGGAACTTCGCAGAATGGTAGCTGGATTGTAGCTGCTATTAGCAATATGAA
ACCTCTTAGAAGTTCCTATTCTTCAAAAGGTATAGGAACTTCGGCGCGCCTAATTACTTGTACAGCTCGT
CCATGCCCATCACATCGGTAAAGGCCTTTTGCCACTCCTTGAAGTTGAGCTCGGTCTTGGAGTGCTTGAG
CTCCGTCTTACGGAACACGTACATCGGCTGGTTCTTCAGATAGTTAGCCGCCATTGGCTTGGCAAAGGTG
TAGGTGGTCCGCGCAGTGCTCCGGTAGCGCTTGCCATTTCCAGTGGTGTAACTCCACTTAAAGGTACTGA
TGATGGTTTTGTCGTTGGGGTAAGTCTTCTTCGACCTGCACCAGTCCGCAGCGGTCAGCGAGTTGGTCAT
CACAGGACCGTCAGCAGGGAAACCAGTCCCCTTCACCTGGGCCTCTCCTTTGATGTGGCTTCCCTCGTAG
GTGTAGCGGTAGTTAACAGTAAGGGAGGCACCATCTTCAAACTGCATTGTGCGATGGACTTGGTATCCAG
AGCCATCTACCATAGCGGCCTGGAAAGGCGACATCCCGTCAGGGTAGGGCAGGTACTGATGGAAGCCATA
CCCGATATGAGGGACCAGAATCCAGGGGGAGAACTGGAGGTCGCCCTTGGTGGACTTCAGGTTTAACTCC
TCATAACCATCATTTGGATTGCCGGTGCCCTGACCCACCATGTCAAAGTCCACACCGTTGATGGAGCCAA
AGATGTGTAACTCATGTGTCGCTGGGAGAGAGGCCATGTTATCCTCCTCGCCCTTGCTCACGCTAGCGAA
GTTCCTATACTTTCTAGAGAATAGGAACTTCTTGCCTTAACCCAGAAATTATCACTGTTATTCTTTAGAA
TGGTGCAAAGAGAAGTTCCTATACCTTTTGAAGAATAGGAACTTCGAATTCGATATCAAGCTTATCGATA
ATCAACCTCTGGATTACAAAATTTGTGAAAGATTGACTGGTATTCTTAACTATGTTGCTCCTTTTACGCT
ATGTGGATACGCTGCTTTAATGCCTTTGTATCATGCTATTGCTTCCCGTATGGCTTTCATTTTCTCCTCC
TTGTATAAATCCTGGTTGCTGTCTCTTTATGAGGAGTTGTGGCCCGTTGTCAGGCAACGTGGCGTGGTGT
GCACTGTGTTTGCTGACGCAACCCCCACTGGTTGGGGCATTGCCACCACCTGTCAGCTCCTTTCCGGGAC
TTTCGCTTTCCCCCTCCCTATTGCCACGGCGGAACTCATCGCCGCCTGCCTTGCCCGCTGCTGGACAGGG
GCTCGGCTGTTGGGCACTGACAATTCCGTGGTGTTGTCGGGGAAATCATCGTCCTTTCCTTGGCTGCTCG
CCTATGTTGCCACCTGGATTCTGCGCGGGACGTCCTTCTGCTACGTCCCTTCGGCCCTCAATCCAGCGGA
CCTTCCTTCCCGCGGCCTGCTGCCGGCTCTGCGGCCTCTTCCGCGTCTTCGCCTTCGCCCTCAGACGAGT
CGGATCTCCCTTTGGGCCGCCTCCCCGCATCGATACCGAGCGCTGCTCGAGAGATCTACGGGTGGCATCC
CTGTGACCCCTCCCCAGTGCCTCTCCTGGCCCTGGAAGTTGCCACTCCAGTGCCCACCAGCCTTGTCCTA
ATAAAATTAAGTTGCATCATTTTGTCTGACTAGGTGTCCTTCTATAATATTATGGGGTGGAGGGGGGTGG
TATGGAGCAAGGGGCAAGTTGGGAAGACAACCTGTAGGGCCTGCGGGGTCTATTGGGAACCAAGCTGGAG
TGCAGTGGCACAATCTTGGCTCACTGCAATCTCCGCCTCCTGGGTTCAAGCGATTCTCCTGCCTCAGCCT
CCCGAGTTGTTGGGATTCCAGGCATGCATGACCAGGCTCAGCTAATTTTTGTTTTTTTGGTAGAGACGGG
GTTTCACCATATTGGCCAGGCTGGTCTCCAACTCCTAATCTCAGGTGATCTACCCACCTTGGCCTCCCAA
ATTGCTGGGATTACAGGCGTGAACCACTGCTCCCTTCCCTGTCCTTCTGATTTTGTAGGTAACCACGTGC
GGACCGAGCGGCCGCAGGAACCCCTAGTGATGGAGTTGGCCACTCCCTCTCTGCGCGCTCGCTCGCTCAC
TGAGGCCGGGCGACCAAAGGTCGCCCGACGCCCGGGCTTTGCCCGGGCGGCCTCAGTGAGCGAGCGAGCG
CGCAGCTGCCTGCAGGGGCGCCTGATGCGGTATTTTCTCCTTACGCATCTGTGCGGTATTTCACACCGCA
TA
[95 nt withheld, positions 3013-3107]
T
[46 nt withheld, positions 3109-3154]
C
[141 nt withheld, positions 3156-3296]
CCTTTGACGTTGGAGTCCACGTTCTTT
[37 nt withheld, positions 3324-3360]
ACTCTATCTCGGGCTATTCTTTTGATTTATAAGGGATTTTGCCGATTTCGGTCTATTGGTTAAAAAATGA
GCTGATTTAACAAAAATTTAACGCGAATTTTAACAAAATATTAACGTTTACAATTTTATGGTGCACTCTC
AGTACAATCTGCTCTGATGCCGCATAGTTAAGCCAGCCCCGACACCCGCCAACACCCGCTGACGCGCCCT
GACGGGCTTGTCTGCTCCCGGCATCCGCTTACAGACAAGCTGTGACCGTCTCCGGGAGCTGCATGTGTCA
GAGGTTTTCACCGTCATCACCGAAACGCGCGAGACGAAAGGGCCTCGTGATACGCCTATTTTTATAGGTT
AATGTCATGATAATAATGGTTTCTTAGACGTCAGGTGGCACTTTTCGGGGAAATGTGCGCGGAACCCCTA
TTTGTTTATTTTTCTAAATACATTCAAATATGTATCCGCTCATGAGACAATAACCCTGATAAATGCTTCA
ATAATATTGAAAAAGGAAGAGTATGAGTATTCAACATTTCCGTGTCGCCCTTATTCCCTTTTTTGCGGCA
TTTTGCCTTCCTGTTTTTGCTCACCCAGAAACGCTGGTGAAAGTAAAAGATGCTGAAGATCAGTTGGGTG
CACGAGTGGGTTACATCGAACTGGATCTCAACAGCGGTAAGATCCTTGAGAGTTTTCGCCCCGAAGAACG
TTTTCCAATGATGAGCACTTTTAAAGTTCTGCTATGTGGCGCGGTATTATCCCGTATTGACGCCGGGCAA
GAGCAACTCGGTCGCCGCATACACTATTCTCAGAATGACTTGGTTGAGTACTCACCAGTCACAGAAAAGC
ATCTTACGGATGGCATGACAGTAAGAGAATTATGCAGTGCTGCCATAACCATGAGTGATAACACTGCGGC
CAACTTACTTCTGACAACGATCGGAGGACCGAAGGAGCTAACCGCTTTTTTGCACAACATGGGGGATCAT
GTAACTCGCCTTGATCGTTGGGAACCGGAGCTGAATGAAGCCATACCAAACGACGAGCGTGACACCACGA
TGCCTGTAGCAATGGCAACAACGTTGCGCAAACTATTAACTGGCGAACTACTTACTCTAGCTTCCCGGCA
ACAATTAATAGACTGGATGGAGGCGGATAAAGTTGCAGGACCACTTCTGCGCTCGGCCCTTCCGGCTGGC
TGGTTTATTGCTGATAAATCTGGAGCCGGTGAGCGTGGGTCTCGCGGTATCATTGCAGCACTGGGGCCAG
ATGGTAAGCCCTCCCGTATCGTAGTTATCTACACGACGGGGAGTCAGGCAACTATGGATGAACGAAATAG
ACAGATCGCTGAGATAGGTGCCTCACTGATTAAGCATTGGTAACTGTCAGACCAAGTTTACTCATATATA
CTTTAGATTGATTTAAAACTTCATTTTTAATTTAAAAGGATCTAGGTGAAGATCCTTTTTGATAATCTCA
TGACCAAAATCCCTTAACGTGAGTTTTCGTTCCACTGAGCGTCAGACCCCGTAGAAAAGATCAAAGGATC
TTCTTGAGATCCTTTTTTTCTGCGCGTAATCTGCTGCTTGCAAACAAAAAAACCACCGCTACCAGCGGTG
GTTTGTTTGCCGGATCAAGAGCTACCAACTCTTTTTCCGAAGGTAACTGGCTTCAGCAGAGCGCAGATAC
CAAATACTGTTCTTCTAGTGTAGCCGTAGTTAGGCCACCACTTCAAGAACTCTGTAGCACCGCCTACATA
CCTCGCTCTGCTAATCCTGTTACCAGTGGCTGCTGCCAGTGGCGATAAGTCGTGTCTTACCGGGTTGGAC
TCAAGACGATAGTTACCGGATAAGGCGCAGCGGTCGGGCTGAACGGGGGGTTCGTGCACACAGCCCAGCT
TGGAGCGAACGACCTACACCGAACTGAGATACCTACAGCGTGAGCTATGAGAAAGCGCCACGCTTCCCGA
AGGGAGAAAGGCGGACAGGTATCCGGTAAGCGGCAGGGTCGGAACAGGAGAGCGCACGAGGGAGCTTCCA
GGGGGAAACGCCTGGTATCTTTATAGTCCTGTCGGGTTTCGCCACCTCTGACTTGAGCGTCGATTTTTGT
GATGCTCGTCAGGGGGGCGGAGCCTATGGAAAAACGCCAGCAACGCGGCCTTTTTACGGTTCCTGGCCTT
TTGCTGGCCTTTTGCTCACATGTCCTGCAGGCAGCTGCGCGCT
Features (pLannotate 1.2.2; 21 found; start..end, strand, type, name):
     19..110     -  repeat_region  AAV2 ITR (fragment): inverted terminal repeat of adeno-associated virus serotype 2 inverted
    157..368     +  promoter       EF-1α core promoter: core promoter for human elongation factor EF-1α
    381..649     +  LTR            5' LTR (truncated): truncated 5' long terminal repeat (LTR) from human T-cell leukemia virus (HTLV) type 1
    671..688     +  misc_feature   MCS (fragment): pUC18/19 multiple cloning site
    695..728     +  protein_bind   FRT (minimal): supports FLP-mediated excision but not integration (Turan and Bode, 2011) FLP recombinase from the Saccharomyces cerevisiae 2μ plasmid
    729..778     -  intron         β-globin intron (fragment): internally truncated intron from human β-globin
    824..1531    -  CDS            mNeonGreen: bright monomeric yellow-green fluorescent protein derived from LanYFP (Shaner et al., 2013)
   1538..1571    -  protein_bind   FRT (minimal): supports FLP-mediated excision but not integration (Turan and Bode, 2011) FLP recombinase from the Saccharomyces cerevisiae 2μ plasmid
   1572..1622    -  intron         β-globin intron (fragment): internally truncated intron from human β-globin
   1656..1680    +  misc_feature   MCS (fragment): pBluescript multiple cloning site
   1680..2268    +  misc_feature   WPRE: woodchuck hepatitis virus posttranscriptional regulatory element
   2300..2776    +  polyA_signal   hGH poly(A) signal: human growth hormone polyadenylation signal
   2816..2956    +  repeat_region  AAV2 ITR: inverted terminal repeat of adeno-associated virus serotype 2 inverted
   2961..3012    -  misc_feature   bom (fragment): basis of mobility region from pBR322
   3031..3486    +  rep_origin     f1 ori (sequence partly withheld): f1 bacteriophage origin of replication; arrow indicates direction of (+) strand synthesis
   3487..3536    -  misc_feature   bom (fragment): basis of mobility region from pBR322
   3638..3673    -  CDS            rop (fragment): Rop protein, which maintains plasmids at low copy number; rop
   3768..3872    +  promoter       AmpR promoter: bla
   3873..4733    +  CDS            AmpR: β-lactamase; bla; confers resistance to ampicillin, carbenicillin, and related antibiotics
   4904..5492    +  rep_origin     ori: high-copy-number ColE1/pMB1/pBR322/pUC origin of replication
   5565..19      +  repeat_region  AAV2 ITR (fragment) (across the origin): inverted terminal repeat of adeno-associated virus serotype 2 inverted
