[The description below was written by a language model from this plasmid's Addgene catalogue record and pLannotate feature annotations shown in this document.]
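Description:
pAAV-EF1-fDIO-mNeon-WPRE-PolyA is an adeno-associated virus transfer plasmid built on a pAAV backbone, carrying a recombinase-dependent expression cassette for the bright monomeric yellow-green fluorescent protein mNeonGreen. The cassette lies between AAV2 inverted terminal repeats, which allow the intervening DNA to be packaged into recombinant AAV particles when helper functions are supplied. In bacteria the plasmid is maintained through a high-copy ColE1/pUC-type origin and selected with ampicillin via the β-lactamase gene; an f1 phage origin is also present. It is propagated in a recombination-deficient strain, as is usual for ITR-containing plasmids, whose repeats are prone to rearrangement.

Expression is driven by an EF-1α core promoter followed by a truncated HTLV-1 5' LTR segment, a composite arrangement commonly used to give strong, broad transcription in mammalian cells. The 708 bp mNeonGreen coding sequence sits in the antisense orientation relative to this promoter and is flanked by minimal FRT sites on opposite strands. Short neighbouring stretches annotated as β-globin intron fragments may represent the second, variant recombination sites of a double-inverted design, though the annotation does not confirm this. In such a cassette, the recombinase flips the coding sequence into the sense orientation and locks it there, switching on fluorescence only in recombinase-expressing cells. A WPRE and the human growth hormone polyadenylation signal downstream enhance transcript stability and processing.

The catalogue fields call the insert Cre-dependent and list the vector as Cre/Lox, but the "fDIO" name and the annotated FRT sites indicate Flp dependence, and no lox sites are annotated. The sequenced record (5,573 nt) is also shorter than the stated size of 5,955 bp. The stated purpose is tracking and visualization of cells.
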