Addgene plasmid #121546: pAAV-EF1-fDIO-mNeon-WPRE-PolyA
Purpose: Super-bright fluorescence protein for tracking and visualization
Depositing lab: Matthias Prigge. Depositing organization: Leibniz-Institut fuer Neurobiologie (LIN).
Backbone
  Vector backbone: pAAV
  Total vector size (bp): 5955
  Vector type: AAV, Cre/Lox, Synthetic Biology
Growth in bacteria
  Bacterial resistance: Ampicillin, 100 μg/mL
  Growth temperature: 30°C
  Growth strain: NEB Stable
  Copy number: Unknown
Gene/Insert
  Gene/Insert name: cre-dependent mNeon
  Insert size (bp): 708
  Cloning method: Ligation Independent Cloning
  Sequencing primers: 5′ AACTGGGAAAGTGATGTCGTG; 3′ CACATAGCGTAAAAGGAGCAAC
Terms and licenses: Academic/Nonprofit Terms; Industry Terms: Not Available to Industry
How to cite: pAAV-EF1-fDIO-mNeon-WPRE-PolyA was a gift from Matthias Prigge (Addgene plasmid # 121546 ; http://n2t.net/addgene:121546 ; RRID:Addgene_121546)
